Addgene plasmid #198136: pCI_mini-NtA-Fs1-mSA-Myc-His
Purpose: Express NtA-Fs1 in mammalian cells
Depositing lab: Jeffrey Miner. Depositing organization: Washington University in Saint Louis.
Backbone
  Vector backbone: pCI
  Backbone manufacturer: Promega
  Vector type: Mammalian Expression
  Selectable markers: Hygromycin
Growth in bacteria
  Bacterial resistance: Ampicillin, 100 μg/mL
  Growth temperature: 37°C
  Growth strain: DH5alpha
  Copy number: High Copy
Gene/Insert
  Gene/Insert name: NtA-Fs1
  Species: M. musculus (mouse)
  Promoter: CMV, beta-globin/IgG chimeric intron
  Tag / fusion protein: mSA, TEV-Myc-His (C terminal on insert)
  Cloning method: Gibson Cloning
Terms and licenses: Academic/Nonprofit Terms; Industry Terms: Not Available to Industry
How to cite: pCI_mini-NtA-Fs1-mSA-Myc-His was a gift from Jeffrey Miner (Addgene plasmid # 198136 ; http://n2t.net/addgene:198136 ; RRID:Addgene_198136)
