[The description below was written by a language model from this plasmid's Addgene catalogue record and pLannotate feature annotations shown in this document.]
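Description:
pCI_mini-NtA-Fs1-mSA-Myc-His is a mammalian expression plasmid of about 7.5 kb built on the Promega pCI backbone and intended for producing a tagged NtA-Fs1 protein in cultured mammalian cells. It is propagated in E. coli as a high-copy plasmid through a ColE1/pUC-type origin with ampicillin selection (AmpR, β-lactamase). A ColE1 cer site is also annotated, which helps keep plasmids resolved as monomers. For selection of transfected mammalian cells, it carries a separate cassette in which the SV40 enhancer/early promoter drives the hygromycin phosphotransferase gene (hph), followed by a synthetic polyadenylation signal.

The expression unit uses the human CMV immediate-early enhancer and promoter followed by the β-globin/immunoglobulin chimeric intron, which generally improves transcript processing and expression. A T7 promoter sits just upstream of the coding region. The insert is catalogued as mouse NtA-Fs1; the automated annotation matches this roughly 720 bp region to an agrin fragment (by similarity to the human entry, whose descriptive text concerns a C-terminal fragment and should not be taken as describing this insert). The name suggests the N-terminal agrin domain plus a first follistatin-like domain, although the record does not spell this out. The insert is fused at its C terminus to mSA, a monomeric streptavidin/rhizavidin hybrid that binds biotin, followed by a TEV protease cleavage site and five tandem Myc epitopes. A His tag is listed in the catalogue but was not called in the feature table. A WPRE downstream of the coding sequence enhances mRNA stability and expression. An SV40 poly(A) signal lies beyond it, though it is annotated on the opposite strand. The tags allow detection, affinity purification and biotin-mediated coupling, with optional TEV removal of the Myc-His portion.
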