Features (pLannotate 1.2.2; 27 found; start..end, strand, type, name):
     24..307     +  misc_feature   cer region: ColE1-derived recombination site that helps to maintain plasmids as monomers
    500..877     +  enhancer       CMV enhancer: human cytomegalovirus immediate early enhancer
    879..1078    +  promoter       CMV promoter: human cytomegalovirus (CMV) immediate early promoter
   1217..1349    +  intron         chimeric intron: chimera between introns from human β-globin and immunoglobulin heavy chain genes
   1393..1411    +  promoter       T7 promoter: promoter for bacteriophage T7 RNA polymerase
   1536..2255    +  CDS            AGRN (fragment): AGRIN_HUMAN - Also known as AGRIN. Experimental evidence at protein level: Swiss-Prot protein existence level 1. [Agrin C-terminal 22 kDa fragment]: this released fragment is important for agrin signaling and to exert a maximal dendritic filopodia-inducing effect. All 'z' splice variants (z+) of this fragment also show an increase in the number of filopodia. From Homo sapiens (Human).
   2256..2597    +  CDS            mSA: monomeric streptavidin/rhizavidin hybrid (Lim et al., 2013)
   2598..2618    +  CDS            TEV site: tobacco etch virus (TEV) protease recognition and cleavage site
   2643..2672    +  CDS            Myc: Myc (human c-Myc proto-oncogene) epitope tag
   2682..2711    +  CDS            Myc: Myc (human c-Myc proto-oncogene) epitope tag
   2721..2750    +  CDS            Myc: Myc (human c-Myc proto-oncogene) epitope tag
   2760..2789    +  CDS            Myc: Myc (human c-Myc proto-oncogene) epitope tag
   2799..2828    +  CDS            Myc: Myc (human c-Myc proto-oncogene) epitope tag
   2910..3498    +  misc_feature   WPRE: woodchuck hepatitis virus posttranscriptional regulatory element
   3543..3592    +  CDS            SET1 (fragment): solubility-enhancement tag derived from T7 phage gene 10B
   3600..3619    +  terminator     T7 terminator (fragment): transcription terminator for bacteriophage T7 RNA polymerase
   3641..3762    -  polyA_signal   SV40 poly(A) signal: SV40 polyadenylation signal
   3785..3853    -  CDS            large T antigen (fragment): large T antigen from SV40 (simian virus 40)
   3858..3890    +  rep_origin     M13 ori (fragment): M13 bacteriophage origin of replication; arrow indicates direction of (+) strand synthesis
   3891..3942    -  misc_feature   bom (fragment): basis of mobility region from pBR322
   4007..4364    +  promoter       SV40 promoter: SV40 enhancer and early promoter
   4395..5417    +  CDS            hph: KHYB_ECOLX - Experimental evidence at protein level: Swiss-Prot protein existence level 1. The aminoglycoside phosphotransferases achieve inactivation of their antibiotic substrates by phosphorylation. Only phosphorylates hygromycin and closely related compounds such as demethyl analogs and destomycin. From Escherichia coli.
   5456..5504    +  polyA_signal   poly(A) signal: synthetic polyadenylation signal
   5525..5617    -  CDS            tnpA (fragment): TN5P_ECOLX - Also known as tnp. Experimental evidence at protein level: Swiss-Prot protein existence level 1. Mediates transposition of transposon Tn5 by a 'cut and paste' mechanism. First, the monomeric transposase binds the 19 bp inverted DNA repeats flanking the transposon. Then, dimerization of the DNA- bound transposase creates a synaptic DNA complex. After nicking of the first DNA strand, excision of the transposon proceeds through a series of intermediates. The transposase then mediates the insertion of the transposon at a new site by strand transfer. The activity of the wild- type tran
   5660..5764    +  promoter       AmpR promoter: bla
   5765..6625    +  CDS            AmpR: β-lactamase; bla; confers resistance to ampicillin, carbenicillin, and related antibiotics
   6783..7371    -  rep_origin     ori: high-copy-number ColE1/pMB1/pBR322/pUC origin of replication
>Addgene plasmid #198136 | pCI_mini-NtA-Fs1-mSA-Myc-His | addgene full sequence | sequence record 395025 | Addgene NGS Result
CTTCACCTAGATCCTTTTATAGTCCGGAAATACAGGAACGCACGCTGGATGGCCCTTCGCTGGGATGGTG
AAACCATGAAAAATGGCAGCTTCAGTGGATTAAGTGGGGGTAATGTGGCCTGTACCCTCTGGTTGCATAG
GTATTCATACGGTTAAAATTTATCAGGCGCGATTGCGGCAGTTTTTCGGGTGGTTTGTTGCCATTTTTAC
CTGTCTGCTGCCGTGATCGCGCTGAACGCGTTTTAGCGGTGCGTACAATTAAGGGATTATGGTAAATCCA
CTTACTGTCTGCCCTCGTAGCCATCGAGATAAACCGCAGTACTCCGGCCACGATGCGTCCGGCGTAGAGG
ATCGAGATCTTCAATATTGGCCATTAGCCATATTATTCATTGGTTATATAGCATAAATCAATATTGGCTA
TTGGCCATTGCATACGTTGTATCTATATCATAATATGTACATTTATATTGGCTCATGTCCAATATGACCG
CCATGTTGGCATTGATTATTGACTAGTTATTAATAGTAATCAATTACGGGGTCATTAGTTCATAGCCCAT
ATATGGAGTTCCGCGTTACATAACTTACGGTAAATGGCCCGCCTGGCTGACCGCCCAACGACCCCCGCCC
ATTGACGTCAATAATGACGTATGTTCCCATAGTAACGCCAATAGGGACTTTCCATTGACGTCAATGGGTG
GAGTATTTACGGTAAACTGCCCACTTGGCAGTACATCAAGTGTATCATATGCCAAGTCCGCCCCCTATTG
ACGTCAATGACGGTAAATGGCCCGCCTGGCATTATGCCCAGTACATGACCTTACGGGACTTTCCTACTTG
GCAGTACATCTACGTATTAGTCATCGCTATTACCATGGTGATGCGGTTTTGGCAGTACACCAATGGGCGT
GGATAGCGGTTTGACTCACGGGGATTTCCAAGTCTCCACCCCATTGACGTCAATGGGAGTTTGTTTTGGC
ACCAAAATCAACGGGACTTTCCAAAATGTCGTAATAACCCCGCCCCGTTGACGCAAATGGGCGGTAGGCG
TGTACGGTGGGAGGTCTATATAAGCAGAGCTGGTTTAGTGAACCGTCAGATCACTAGAAGCTTTATTGCG
GTAGTTTATCACAGTTAAATTGCTAACGCAGTCAGTGCTTCTGACACAACAGTCTCGAACTTAAGCTGCA
GAAGTTGGTCGTGAGGCACTGGGCAGGTAAGTATCAAGGTTACAAGACAGGTTTAAGGAGACCAATAGAA
ACTGGGCTTGTCGAGACAGAGAAGACTCTTGCGTTTCTGATAGGCACCTATTGGTCTTACTGACATCCAC
TTTGCCTTTCTCTCCACAGGTGTCCACTCCCAGTTCAATTACAGCTCTTAAGGCTAGAGTATTAATACGA
CTCACTATAGGGCTAGCAAAGCGATCGCCGAACTCACCTATCTCCCCAACACCTAATAACATTCAATCAC
TCTTTCCACTAACCACCTATCTACATCACCACCCACCAGCCGCCACCATGGTCCGCCCGCGGCTGAGCTT
CCCGGCCCCGCTGCTGCCGCTGCTGCTGCTCCTGGCGGCGGCCGCGCCAGCCGTGCCGGGCGCCAGCGGG
ACGTGCCCGGAGCGCGCCTTGGAGCGGCGCGAGGAGGAGGCGAACGTGGTGCTCACCGGCACAGTGGAGG
AGATCCTCAACGTGGACCCGGTGCAGCACACCTACTCCTGCAAGGTTCGAGTGTGGCGGTACTTGAAAGG
CAAAGATGTGGTGGCCCAAGAGAGCCTGCTGGATGGTGGCAACAAGGTGGTAATTGGTGGCTTTGGAGAC
CCCCTCATCTGCGACAACCAGGTGTCCACCGGGGACACTAGAATCTTCTTTGTGAACCCAGCACCACCCT
ACCTGTGGCCAGCCCACAAGAATGAGTTGATGCTCAACTCCAGCCTTATGCGGATCACTTTGCGGAACCT
GGAAGAGGTGGAGTTCTGTGTAGAAGACAAACCTGGGATCCACTTCACAGCAGCGCCTTCTATGCCTCCT
GATGTGTGCAGGGGAATGTTATGTGGCTTTGGTGCTGTGTGTGAACCTAGTGTTGAGGATCCAGGCCGGG
CCTCCTGTGTGTGCAAGAAGAATGTCTGCCCTGCTATGGTAGCTCCTGTGTGTGGCTCAGATGCTTCCAC
CTATAGCAACGAGTGTGAGCTACAGCGTGCACAGTGCAACCAGCAACGGCGCATCCGCCTACTCCGCCAA
GGGCCATGTGGCTCTGCGGAAGCGGGTATCACCGGCACGTGGTACAACCAGTCTGGTTCTACCTTCACCG
TTACCGCGGGTGCGGACGGTAACCTGACCGGTCAGTACGAAAACCGTGCGCAGGGCACTGGTTGCCAGAA
CTCTCCGTACACCCTGACCGGTCGTTACAACGGTACCAAACTGGAATGGCGTGTTGAATGGAACAACTCT
ACCGAAAACTGCCACTCTCGTACCGAATGGCGTGGTCAGTACCAGGGTGGTGCGGAAGCGCGTATCAACA
CCCAGTGGAACCTGACCTACGAAGGTGGTTCTGGTCCGGCGACCGAACAGGGTCAGGACACCTTCACCAA
AGTTAAAGAGGATCTGTACTTTCAGAGCATCGATGGAAGTGGTAAAGCTATGGAGCAAAAGCTCATTTCT
GAAGAGGACTTGAATGAAATGGAGCAAAAGCTCATTTCTGAAGAGGACTTGAATGAAATGGAGCAAAAGC
TCATTTCTGAAGAGGACTTGAATGAAATGGAGCAAAAGCTCATTTCTGAAGAGGACTTGAATGAAATGGA
GCAAAAGCTCATTTCTGAAGAGGACTTGAATGAAATGGAGAGCTTGGGCGACCTCCATCATCACCATCAC
CACTAGGGGATATCAGCTGAATTCTAGAAATTCATCGACAATCAACCTCTGGATTACAAAATTTGTGAAA
GATTGACTGGTATTCTTAACTATGTTGCTCCTTTTACGCTATGTGGATACGCTGCTTTAATGCCTTTGTA
TCATGCTATTGCTTCCCGTATGGCTTTCATTTTCTCCTCCTTGTATAAATCCTGGTTGCTGTCTCTTTAT
GAGGAGTTGTGGCCCGTTGTCAGGCAACGTGGCGTGGTGTGCACTGTGTTTGCTGACGCAACCCCCACTG
GTTGGGGCATTGCCACCACCTGTCAGCTCCTTTCCGGGACTTTCGCTTTCCCCCTCCCTATTGCCACGGC
GGAACTCATCGCCGCCTGCCTTGCCCGCTGCTGGACAGGGGCTCGGCTGTTGGGCACTGACAATTCCGTG
GTGTTGTCGGGGAAGCTGACGTCCTTTCCATGGCTGCTCGCCTGTGTTGCCACCTGGATTCTGCGCGGGA
CGTCCTTCTGCTACGTCCCTTCGGCCCTCAATCCAGCGGACCTTCCTTCCCGCGGCCTGCTGCCGGCTCT
GCGGCCTCTTCCGCGTCTTCGCCTTCGCCCTCAGACGAGTCGGATCTCCCTTTGGGCCGCCTCCCCGCCC
AGGTTCCTTGGGCCGCGACTCTAGGGCATGCAAGCTGATCCGGCTGCTAACAAAGCCCGAAAGGAAGCTG
AGTTGGCTGCTGCCACCGCTGAGCAATAACTAGCATAACCCCTTGGGGCGGCCGCTTCGAGCAGACATGA
TAAGATACATTGATGAGTTTGGACAAACCACAACTAGAATGCAGTGAAAAAAATGCTTTATTTGTGAAAT
TTGTGATGCTATTGCTTTATTTGTAACCATTATAAGCTGCAATAAACAAGTTAACAACAACAATTGCATT
CATTTTATGTTTCAGGTTCAGGGGGAGATGTGGGAGGTTTTTTTAAGCAAGTAAAACCTCTACAAATGTG
GTAAAATCGAATTTTAACAAAATATTAACGCTTACAATTTCCTGATGCGGTATTTTCTCCTTACGCATCT
GTGCGGTATTTCACACCGCATACGCGGATCTGCGCAGCACCATGGCCTGAAATAACCTCTGAAAGAGGAA
CTTGGTTAGGTACCTTCTGAGGCGGAAAGAACCAGCTGTGGAATGTGTGTCAGTTAGGGTGTGGAAAGTC
CCCAGGCTCCCCAGCAGGCAGAAGTATGCAAAGCATGCATCTCAATTAGTCAGCAACCAGGTGTGGAAAG
TCCCCAGGCTCCCCAGCAGGCAGAAGTATGCAAAGCATGCATCTCAATTAGTCAGCAACCATAGTCCCGC
CCCTAACTCCGCCCATCCCGCCCCTAACTCCGCCCAGTTCCGCCCATTCTCCGCCCCATGGCTGACTAAT
TTTTTTTATTTATGCAGAGGCCGAGGCCGCCTCGGCCTCTGAGCTATTCCAGAAGTAGTGAGGAGGCTTT
TTTGGAGGCCTAGGCTTTTGCAAAAAGCTCGATTCTTCTGACACTAGCGCCACCATGAAGAAGCCCGAAC
TCACCGCTACCAGCGTTGAAAAATTTCTCATCGAGAAGTTCGACAGTGTGAGCGACCTGATGCAGTTGTC
GGAGGGCGAAGAGAGCCGAGCCTTCAGCTTCGATGTCGGCGGACGCGGCTATGTACTGCGGGTGAATAGC
TGCGCTGATGGCTTCTACAAAGACCGCTACGTGTACCGCCACTTCGCCAGCGCTGCACTACCCATCCCCG
AAGTGTTGGACATCGGCGAGTTCAGCGAGAGCCTGACATACTGCATCAGTAGACGCGCCCAAGGCGTTAC
TCTCCAAGACCTCCCCGAAACAGAGCTGCCTGCTGTGTTACAGCCTGTCGCCGAAGCTATGGATGCTATT
GCCGCCGCCGACCTCAGTCAAACCAGCGGCTTCGGCCCATTCGGGCCCCAAGGCATCGGCCAGTACACAA
CCTGGCGGGATTTCATTTGCGCCATTGCTGATCCCCATGTCTACCACTGGCAGACCGTGATGGACGACAC
CGTGTCCGCCAGCGTAGCTCAAGCCCTGGACGAACTGATGCTGTGGGCCGAAGACTGTCCCGAGGTGCGC
CACCTCGTCCATGCCGACTTCGGCAGCAACAACGTCCTGACCGACAACGGCCGCATCACCGCCGTAATCG
ACTGGTCCGAAGCTATGTTCGGGGACAGTCAGTACGAGGTGGCCAACATCTTCTTCTGGCGGCCCTGGCT
GGCTTGCATGGAGCAGCAGACTCGCTACTTCGAGCGCCGGCATCCCGAGCTGGCCGGCAGCCCTCGTCTG
CGAGCCTACATGCTGCGCATCGGCCTGGATCAGCTCTACCAGAGCCTCGTGGACGGCAACTTCGACGATG
CTGCCTGGGCTCAAGGCCGCTGCGATGCCATCGTCCGCAGCGGGGCCGGCACCGTCGGTCGCACACAAAT
CGCTCGCCGGAGCGCAGCCGTATGGACCGACGGCTGCGTCGAGGTGCTGGCCGACAGCGGCAACCGCCGG
CCCAGTACACGACCGCGCGCTAAGGAGGTAGGTCGAGTTTAGACTCTAGCCATCACGATGGCCGCAATAA
AATATCTTTATTTTCATTACATCTGTGTGTTGGTTTTTTGTGTGAATCGATAGCGATAAGGATCCTCTTT
GCGCTTGCGTTTTCCCTTGTCCAGATAGCCCAGTAGCTGACATTCATCCGGGGTCAGCACCGTTTCTGCG
GACTGGCTTTCTACGTAATGGTTTCTTAGACGTCAGGTGGCACTTTTCGGGGAAATGTGCGCGGAACCCC
TATTTGTTTATTTTTCTAAATACATTCAAATATGTATCCGCTCATGAGACAATAACCCTGATAAATGCTT
CAATAATATTGAAAAAGGAAGAGTATGAGTATTCAACATTTCCGTGTCGCCCTTATTCCCTTTTTTGCGG
CATTTTGCCTTCCTGTTTTTGCTCACCCAGAAACGCTGGTGAAAGTAAAAGATGCTGAAGATCAGTTGGG
TGCACGAGTGGGTTACATCGAACTGGATCTCAACAGCGGTAAGATCCTTGAGAGTTTTCGCCCCGAAGAA
CGTTTTCCAATGATGAGCACTTTCAAAGTTCTGCTATGTGGCGCGGTATTATCCCGTATTGACGCCGGGC
AAGAGCAACTCGGTCGCCGCATACACTATTCTCAGAATGACTTGGTTGAGTACTCACCAGTCACAGAAAA
GCATCTTACGGATGGCATGACAGTAAGAGAATTATGCAGTGCTGCCATAACCATGAGTGATAACACTGCG
GCCAACTTACTTCTGACAACTATCGGAGGACCGAAGGAGCTAACCGCTTTTTTGCACAACATGGGGGATC
ATGTAACTCGCCTTGATCGTTGGGAACCGGAGCTGAATGAAGCCATACCAAACGACGAGCGTGACACCAC
GATGCCTGTAGCAATGGCAACAACGTTGCGCAAACTATTAACTGGCGAACTACTTACTCTAGCTTCCCGG
CAACAATTAATAGACTGGATGGAGGCGGATAAAGTTGCAGGACCACTTCTGCGCTCGGCCCTTCCGGCTG
GCTGGTTTATTGCTGATAAATCTGGAGCCGGTGAGCGTGGGTCTCGCGGTATCATTGCAGCACTGGGGCC
AGATGGTAAGCCCTCCCGTATCGTAGTTATCTACACGACGGGGAGTCAGGCAACTATGGATGAACGAAAT
AGACAGATCGCTGAGATAGGTGCCTCACTGATTAAGCATTGGTAATTCGAAATGACCGACCAAGCGACGC
CCAACCGGTATCAGCTCACTCAAAGGCGGTAATACGGTTATCCACAGAATCAGGGGATAACGCAGGAAAG
AACATGTGAGCAAAAGGCCAGCAAAAGGCCAGGAACCGTAAAAAGGCCGCGTTGCTGGCGTTTTTCCATA
GGCTCCGCCCCCCTGACGAGCATCACAAAAATCGACGCTCAAGTCAGAGGTGGCGAAACCCGACAGGACT
ATAAAGATACCAGGCGTTTCCCCCTGGAAGCTCCCTCGTGCGCTCTCCTGTTCCGACCCTGCCGCTTACC
GGATACCTGTCCGCCTTTCTCCCTTCGGGAAGCGTGGCGCTTTCTCATAGCTCACGCTGTAGGTATCTCA
GTTCGGTGTAGGTCGTTCGCTCCAAGCTGGGCTGTGTGCACGAACCCCCCGTTCAGCCCGACCGCTGCGC
CTTATCCGGTAACTATCGTCTTGAGTCCAACCCGGTAAGACACGACTTATCGCCACTGGCAGCAGCCACT
GGTAACAGGATTAGCAGAGCGAGGTATGTAGGCGGTGCTACAGAGTTCTTGAAGTGGTGGCCTAACTACG
GCTACACTAGAAGGACAGTATTTGGTATCTGCGCTCTGCTGAAGCCAGTTACCTTCGGAAAAAGAGTTGG
TAGCTCTTGATCCGGCAAACAAACCACCGCTGGTAGCGGTGGTTTTTTTGTTTGCAAGCAGCAGATTACG
CGCAGAAAAAAAGGATTTCAAGAAGATCCTTTGATCTTTTCTACGGGGTCTGACGCTCAGTGGAACGAAA
ACTCACGTTAAGGGATTTTGGTCATGAGATTATCAAAAAGGAT
